>Addgene plasmid #35179 | FLAG-Pol-II 31-52 | addgene partial sequence | sequence record 43897 | CMV-F 5'-CGCAAATGGGCGGTAGGCGTG-3'
CCCACTGCTTACTGGCTTATCGAAATTAATACGACTCACTATAGGGAGACCCAAGCTGGCTAGGACCATG
GACTACAAGGACGACGATGACAAGGCTAGCATGCACGGGGGTGGCCCCCCCTCGGGGGACAGCGCATGCC
CGCTGCGCACCATCAAGAGAGTCCAGTTCGGAGTCCTGAGTCCGGATGAACTGAAGCGAATGTCTGTGAC
GGAGGGTGGCATCAAATACCCAGAGACGACTGAGGGAGGCCGCCCCAAGCTTGGGGGGCTGATGGACCCG
AGGCAGGGGGTGATTGAGCGGACTGGCCGCTGCCAAACATGTGCAGGAAACATGACAGAGTGTCCTGGCC
ACTTTGGCCACATTGAACTGGCCAAGCCTGTGTTTCACGTGGGCTTCCTGGTGAAGACAATGAAAGTTTT
GCGCTGTGTCTGCTTCTTCTGCTCCAAACTGCTTGTGGACTCTAACAACCCAAAGATCAAGGATATCCTG
GCTAAGTCCAAGGGACAGCCCAAGAAGCGGCTCACACATGTCTACGACCTTTGCAAGGGCAAAAACATAT
GCGAGGGTGGGGAGGAGATGGACAACAAGTTCGGTGTGGAACAACCTGAGGGTGACGAGGATCTGACCAA
AGAAAAGGGCCATGGTGGCTGTGGGCGGTACCAGCCCAGGATCCGGCGTTCTGGCCTAGAGCTGTATGCG
GAATGGAAGCACGTTAATGAGGACTCTCAGGAGAAGAAGATCCTGCTGAGTCCAGAGCGAGTGCATGAGA
TCTTCAAACGCATCTCAGATGAGGAGTGTTTTGTGCTGGGCATGGAGCCCCGCTATGCACGGCCAGAGTG
GATGATTGTCACAGTGCTGCCTGTG
