>Addgene plasmid #35179 | FLAG-Pol-II 31-52 | depositor partial sequence | sequence record 44329 | FLAG-Pol II-D
ATGGACTACAAGGACGACGATGACAAGGCTAGCATGCACGGGGGTGGCCCCCCCTCGGGGGACAGCGCAT
GCCCGCTGCGCACCATCAAGAGAGTCCAGTTCGGAGTCCTGAGTCCGGATGAACTGAAGCGAATGTCTGT
GACGGAGGGTGGCATCAAATACCCAGAGACGACTGAGGGAGGCCGCCCCAAGCTTGGGGGGCTGATGGAC
CCGAGGCAGGGGGTGATTGAGCGGACTGGCCGCTGCCAAACATGTGCAGGAAACATGACAGAGTGTCCTG
GCCACTTTGGCCACATTGAACTGGCCAAGCCTGTGTTTCACGTGGGCTTCCTGGTGAAGACAATGAAAGT
TTTGCGCTGTGTCTGCTTCTTCTGCTCCAAACTGCTTGTGGACTCTAACAACCCAAAGATCAAGGATATC
CTGGCTAAGTCCAAGGGACAGCCCAAGAAGCGGCTCACACATGTCTACGACCTTTGCAAGGGCAAAAACA
TATGCGAGGGTGGGGAGGAGATGGACAACAAGTTCGGTGTGGAACAACCTGAGGGTGACGAGGATCTGAC
CAAAGAAAAGGGCCATGGTGGCTGTGGGCGGTACCAGCCCAGGATCCGGCGTTCTGGCCTAGAGTTGTAT
GCGGAATGGAAGCACGTTAATGAGGACTCTCAGGAGAAGAAGATCCTGCTGAGTCCAGAGCGAGTGCATG
AGATCTTCAAACGCATCTCAGATGAGGAGTGTTTTGTGCTGGGCATGGAGCCCCGCTATGCACGGCCAGA
GTGGATGATTGTCACAGTGCTGCCTGTGCCCCCGCTCTCCGTGCGGCCTGCTGTTGTGATGCAGGGCTCT
GCCCGTAACCAGGATGACCTGACTCACAAACTGGCTGACATCGTGAAGATCAACAATCAGCTGCGGCGCA
ATGAGCAGAACGGCGCAGCGGCCCATGTCATTGCAGAGGATGTGAAGCTCCTCCAGTTCCATGTGGCCAC
CATGGTGGACAATGAGCTGCCTGGCTTGCCCCGTGCCATGCAGAAGTCTGGGCGTCCCCTCAAGTCCCTG
AAGCAGCGGTTGAAGGGCAAGGAAGGCCGGGTGCGAGGGAACCTGATGGGCAAAAGAGTGGACTTCTCGG
CCCGTACTGTCATCACCCCCGACCCCAACCTCTCCATTGACCAGGTTGGCGTGCCCCGCTCCATTGCTGC
CAACATGACCTTTGCGGAGATTGTCACCCCCTTCAACATTGACAGACTTCAAGAACTAGTGCGCAGGGGG
AACAGCCAGTACCCAGGCGCCAAGTACATCATCCGAGACAATGGTGATCGCATTGACTTGCGTTTCCACC
CCAAGCCCAGTGACCTTCACCTGCAGACCGGCTATAAGGTGGAACGGCACATGTGTGATGGGGACATTGT
TATCTTCAACCGGCAGCCAACTCTGCACAAAATGTCCATGATGGGGCATCGGGTCCGCATTCTCCCATGG
TCTACCTTTCGCTTGAATCTTAGTGTGACAACTCCGTACAATGCAGACTTTGACGGGGATGAGATGAACT
TGCACCTGCCACAGTCTCTGGAGACGCGAGCAGAGATCCAGGAGCTGGCCATGGTTCCTCGCATGATTGT
CACCCCCCAGAGCAATCGGCCTGTCATGGGTATTGTGCAGGACACACTCACAGCAGTGCGCAAATTCACC
AAGAGAGACGTCTTCCTGGAGCGGGGTGAAGTGATGAACCTCCTGATGTTCCTGTCGACGTGGGATGGGA
AGGTCCCACAGCCGGCCATCCTAAAGCCCCGGCCCCTGTGGACAGGCAAGCAAATCTTCTCCCTCATCAT
ACCTGGTCACATCAATTGTATCCGTACCCACAGCACCCATCCCGATGATGAAGACAGTGGCCCTTACAAG
CACATCTCTCCTGGGGACACCAAGGTGGTGGTGGAGAATGGGGAGCTGATCATGGGCATCCTGTGTAAGA
AGTCTCTGGGCACGTCAGCTGGCTCCCTGGTCCACATCTCCTACCTAGAGATGGGTCATGACATCACTCG
CCTCTTCTACTCCAACATTCAGACTGTCATTAACAACTGGCTCCTCATCGAGGGTCATACTATTGGCATT
GGGGACTCCATTGCTGATTCTAAGACTTACCAGGACATTCAGAACACTATTAAGAAGGCCAAGCAGGACG
TAATAGAGGTCATCGAGAAGGCACACAACAATGAGCTGGAGCCCACCCCAGGGAACACTCTGCGGCAGAC
GTTTGAGAATCAGGTGAACCGCATTCTTAACGATGCCCGAGACAAGACTGGCTCCTCTGCTCAGAAATCC
CTGTCTGAATACAACAACTTCAAGTCTATGGTCGTGTCCGGAGCTAAAGGTTCCAAGATTAACATCTCCC
AGGTCATTGCTGTCGTTGGACAGCAGGACGTCGAGGGCAAGCGGATTCCATTTGGCTTCAAGCACCGGAC
TCTGCCTCACTTCATCAAGGATGACTACGGGCCTGAGAGCCGTGGCTTTGTGGAGAACTCCTACCTAGCC
GGCCTCACACCCACTGAGTTCTTTTTCCACGCCATGGGGGGTCGTGAGGGGCTCATTGACACGGCTGTCA
AGACTGCTGAGACTGGATACATCCAGCGGCGGCTGATCAAGTCCATGGAGTCAGTGATGGTGAAGTACGA
CGCGACTGTGCGGAACTCCATCAACCAGGTGGTGCAGCTGCGCTACGGCGAAGACGGCCTGGCAGGCGAG
AGCGTTGAGTTCCAGAACCTGGCTACGCTTAAGCCTTCCAACAAGGCTTTTGAGAAGAAGTTCCGCTTTG
ATTATACCAATGAGAGGGCCCTGCGGCGCACTCTGCAGGAGGACCTGGTGAAGGACGTGCTGAGCAACGC
ACACATCCAGAACGAGTTGGAGCGGGAATTTGAGCGGATGCGGGAGGATCGGGAGGTGCTCAGGGTCATC
TTCCCAACTGGAGACAGCAAGGTCGTCCTCCCCTGTAACCTGCTGCGGATGATCTGGAATGCTCAGAAAA
TCTTCCACATCAACCCACGCCTTCCCTCCGACCTGCACCCCATCAAAGTGGTGGAGGGAGTCAAGGAATT
GAGCAAGAAGCTGGTGATTGTGAATGGGGATGACCCACTAAGTCGACAGGCCCAGGAAAATGCCACGCTG
CTCTTCAACATCCACCTGCGGTCCACGTTGTGTTCCCGCCGCATGGCAGAGGAGTTTCGGCTCAGTGGGG
AGGCCTTCGACTGGCTGCTTGGGGAGATTGAGTCCAAGTTCAACCAAGCCATTGCGCATCCCGGGGAAAT
GGTGGGGGCTCTGGCTGCGCAGTCCCTTGGAGAACCTGCCACCCAGATGACCTTGAATACCTTCCACTAT
GCTGGTGTGTCTGCCAAGAATGTGACGCTGGGTGTGCCCCGACTTAAGGAGCTCATCAACATTTCCAAGA
AGCCAAAGACTCCTTCGCTTACTGTCTTCCTGTTGGGCCAGTCCGCTCGAGATGCTGAGAGAGCCAAGGA
TATTCTGTGCCGTCTGGAGCATACAACGTTGAGGAAGGTGACTGCCAACACAGCCATCTACTATGACCCC
AACCCCCAGAGCACGGTGGTGGCAGAGGATCAGGAATGGGTGAATGTCTACTATGAAATGCCTGACTTTG
ATGTGGCCCGAATCTCCCCCTGGCTGTTGCGGGTGGAGCTGGATCGGAAGCACATGACTGACCGGAAGCT
CACCATGGAGCAGATTGCTGAAAAGATCAATGCTGGTTTTGGTGACGACTTGAACTGCATCTTTAATGAT
GACAATGCAGAGAAGCTGGTGCTCCGTATTCGCATCATGAACAGCGATGAGAACAAGATGCAAGAGGAGG
AAGAGGTGGTGGACAAGATGGATGATGATGTCTTCCTGCGCTGCATCGAGTCCAACATGCTGACAGATAT
GACCCTGCAGGGCATCGAGCAGATCAGCAAGGTGTACATGCACTTGCCACAGACAGACAACAAGAAGAAG
ATCATCATCACGGAGGATGGGGAATTCAAGGCCCTGCAGGAGTGGATCCTGGAGACGGACGGCGTGAGCT
TGATGCGGGTGCTGAGTGAGAAGGACGTGGACCCCGTACGCACCACGTCCAATGACATTGTGGAGATCTT
CACGGTGCTGGGCATTGAAGCCGTGCGGAAGGCCCTGGAGCGGGAGCTGTACCACGTCATCTCCTTTGAT
GGCTCCTATGTCAATTACCGACACTTGGCTCTCTTGTGTGATACCATGACCTGTCGTGGCCACTTGATGG
CCATCACCCGACACGGAGTCAACCGCCAGGACACAGGACCACTCATGAAGTGTTCCTTTGAGGAAACGGT
GGACGTGCTTATGGAAGCAGCCGCACACGGTGAGAGTGACCCCATGAAGGGGGTCTCTGAGAATATCATG
CTGGGCCAGCTGGCTCCGGCCGGCACTGGCTGCTTTGACCTCCTGCTTGATGCAGAGAAGTGCAAGTATG
GCATGGAGATCCCCACCAATATCCCCGGCCTGGGGGCTGCTGGACCCACCGGCATGTTCTTTGGTTCAGC
ACCCAGTCCCATGGGTGGAATCTCTCCTGCCATGACACCTTGGAACCAGGGTGCAACCCCTGCCTATGGC
GCCTGGTCCCCCAGTGTTGGGAGTGGAATGACCCCAGGGGCAGCCGGCTTCTCTCCCAGTGCTGCGTCAG
ATGCCAGCGGCTTCAGCCCAGGTTACTCCCCTGCCTGGTCTCCCACACCGGGCTCCCCGGGGTCCCCAGG
TCCCTCAAGCCCCTACATCCCTTCACCAGGTGGTGCCATGTCTCCCAGCTCTAGACTTCTAGATTACTCC
CCTTCCAGCCCACGATACACACCACAGTCTCCAACCTATACCCCAAGCTCACCCAGCTACAGCCCCAGCT
CGCCCAGCTACAGCCCAACCTCACCCAAGTACACCCCAACCAGTCCTTCTTACAGTCCCAGCTCCCCAGA
GTATACCCCAACCTCTCCCAAGTACTCACCTACCAGTCCCAAATATTCACCCACCTCTCCCAAGTACTCG
CCTACCAGTCCCACCTATTCACCCACCACCCCAAAATACTCCCCAACATCTCCTACTTATTCCCCAACCT
CTCCAGTCTACACCCCAACCTCTCCCAAGTACTCACCTACTAGCCCCACTTACTCGCCCACTTCCCCCAA
GTACTCGCCCACCAGCCCCACCTACTCGCCCACCTCCCCCAAAGGCTCAACCTACTCTCCCACTTCCCCT
GGTTACTCGCCCACCAGCCCCACCTACAGTCTCCACCAGCCCGGTTATCGATTAAGCGGCCGCCTA
