>Addgene plasmid #35179 | FLAG-Pol-II 31-52 | addgene partial sequence | sequence record 44330 | hPol2-CTD-F 5'-GTTACTCCCCTGCCTGGTCT-3'
GCCCCTACATCCCTTCACCAGGTGGCGCCATGTCTCCCAGCTCTAGATACTCCCCTTCCAGCCCACGATA
CACACCACAGTCTCCAACCTATACCCCAAGCTCACCCAGCTACAGCCCCAGCTCGCCCAGCTACAGCCCA
ACCTCACCCAAGTACACCCCAACCAGTCCTTCTTACAGTCCCAGCTCCCCAGAGTATACCCCAACCTCTC
CCAAGTACTCACCTACCAGTCCCAAATATTCACCCACCTCTCCCAAGTACTCGCCTACCAGTCCCACCTA
TTCACCCACCACCCCAAAATACTCCCCAACATCTCCTACTTATTCCCCAACCTCTCCAGTCTACACCCCA
ACCTCTCCCAAGTACTCACCTACTAGCCCCACTTACTCGCCCACTTCCCCCAAGTACTCGCCCACCAGCC
CCACCTACTCGCCCACCTCCCCCAAAGGCTCAACCTACTCTCCCACTTCCCCTGGTTACTCGCCCACCAG
CCCCACCTACAGTCTCACAAGCCCGGCTATCGATTAAGCGGCCGCCTAAGAATTCCACCACACTGGACTA
GTGGATCCGAGCTCGGTACCAAGCTTAAGTTTAAACCGCTGATCAGCCTCGACTGTGCCTTCTAGTTGCC
AGCCATCTGTTGTTTGCCCCTCCCCCGTGCCTTCCTTGACCCTGGAAGGTGCCACTCCCACTGTCCTTTC
CTAATAAAATGAGGAAATTGCATCGCATTGTCTGAGTAGGTGTCATTCTATTCTGGGGGGTGGGGTGGGG
CAGGACAGCA
