>Addgene plasmid #35179 | FLAG-Pol-II 31-52 | addgene partial sequence | sequence record 44331 | BGH-rev 5'-TAGAAGGCACAGTCGAGG-3'
CTAGTCCAGTGTGGTGGAATTCTTAGGCGGCCGCTTAATCGATAGCCGGGCTTGTGAGACTGTAGGTGGG
GCTGGTGGGCGAGTAACCAGGGGAAGTGGGAGAGTAGGTTGAGCCTTTGGGGGAGGTGGGCGAGTAGGTG
GGGCTGGTGGGCGAGTACTTGGGGGAAGTGGGCGAGTAAGTGGGGCTAGTAGGTGAGTACTTGGGAGAGG
TTGGGGTGTAGACTGGAGAGGTTGGGGAATAAGTAGGAGATGTTGGGGAGTATTTTGGGGTGGTGG
