[The description below was written by a language model from this plasmid's Addgene catalogue record.]
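Description:
FLAG-Pol-II 31-52 is a mammalian expression plasmid built on the pcDNA3.1(-) backbone (about 5.4 kb without insert). It carries the human POLR2A gene, which encodes RPB1, the largest subunit of RNA polymerase II. It is maintained as a high-copy plasmid in E. coli under ampicillin selection. The CMV promoter drives strong constitutive transcription of the insert in mammalian cells. The use of a BGH reverse sequencing primer is consistent with the bovine growth hormone polyadenylation signal that normally lies downstream of the cloning site in this vector family. The insert was placed between EcoRI and ClaI sites, and an N-terminal FLAG tag contributed by the modified backbone allows the exogenous subunit to be detected or immunoprecipitated separately from the endogenous protein. No feature table is provided, so other backbone elements, including any mammalian selection marker, cannot be confirmed from the record.

The encoded RPB1 has two key modifications. Repeats 1–30 of the C-terminal domain (CTD) are deleted, leaving only heptapeptide repeats 31–52, the distal portion of the repeat array. The subunit is also an α-amanitin-resistant form, although the record does not state the specific resistance mutation. Together these features allow a replacement strategy: treating transfected cells with α-amanitin inactivates the endogenous polymerase, so transcription then depends on the tagged, truncated subunit. According to the associated publication, the construct was used to analyse how far CTD heptapeptide repeats are required for pre-mRNA splicing and 3'-end cleavage. It probably belongs to a series of CTD deletion variants.
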