Addgene plasmid #35179: FLAG-Pol-II 31-52
Depositing lab: Benjamin Blencowe. Publication: Analysis of the requirement for RNA polymerase II CTD heptapeptide repeats in pre-mRNA splicing and 3'-end cleavage. Rosonina E, Blencowe BJ. RNA. 2004 Apr;10(4):581-9. 10.1261/rna.5207204 PubMed 15037767.
Backbone
  Vector backbone: pcDNA3.1(-)
  Backbone manufacturer: Invitrogen
  Backbone size w/o insert (bp): 5400
  Vector type: Mammalian Expression
Growth in bacteria
  Bacterial resistance: Ampicillin, 100 μg/mL
  Growth temperature: 37°C
  Growth strain: DH5alpha
  Copy number: High Copy
Gene/Insert
  Gene/Insert name: RPBI (alt names: POLRA; POLR2A)
  Species: H. sapiens (human)
  Mutation: Deletion of C-terminal domain repeats 1-30
  Entrez Gene: POLR2A (a.k.a. NEDHIB, POLR2, POLRA, RPB1, RPBh1, RPO2, RPOL2, RpIILS, hRPB220, hsRPB1)
  Promoter: CMV
  Tag / fusion protein: FLAG (N terminal on backbone)
  Cloning method: Restriction Enzyme; 5′ cloning site EcoRI (unknown if destroyed); 3′ cloning site ClaI (unknown if destroyed)
  Sequencing primers: 5′ CMV-Fwd; 3′ BGH-Rev
Terms and licenses: Academic/Nonprofit Terms; Industry Terms: Not Available to Industry
Depositor comments: α-amanitin-resistant form of the largest subunit of pol II
How to cite: FLAG-Pol-II 31-52 was a gift from Benjamin Blencowe (Addgene plasmid # 35179 ; http://n2t.net/addgene:35179 ; RRID:Addgene_35179)
